>Addgene plasmid #183209 | pAC11002-pmax-PUF9R_iRFP670 | addgene full sequence | sequence record 360261 | Addgene NGS Result
TCAATATTGGCCATTAGCCATATTATTCATTGGTTATATAGCATAAATCAATATTGGCTATTGGCCATTG
CATACGTTGTATCTATATCATAATATGTACATTTATATTGGCTCATGTCCAATATGACCGCCATGTTGGC
ATTGATTATTGACTAGTTATTAATAGTAATCAATTACGGGGTCATTAGTTCATAGCCCATATATGGAGTT
CCGCGTTACATAACTTACGGTAAATGGCCCGCCTGGCTGACCGCCCAACGACCCCCGCCCATTGACGTCA
ATAATGACGTATGTTCCCATAGTAACGCCAATAGGGACTTTCCATTGACGTCAATGGGTGGAGTATTTAC
GGTAAACTGCCCACTTGGCAGTACATCAAGTGTATCATATGCCAAGTCCGCCCCCTATTGACGTCAATGA
CGGTAAATGGCCCGCCTGGCATTATGCCCAGTACATGACCTTACGGGACTTTCCTACTTGGCAGTACATC
TACGTATTAGTCATCGCTATTACCATGGTGATGCGGTTTTGGCAGTACACCAATGGGCGTGGATAGCGGT
TTGACTCACGGGGATTTCCAAGTCTCCACCCCATTGACGTCAATGGGAGTTTGTTTTGGCACCAAAATCA
ACGGGACTTTCCAAAATGTCGTAATAACCCCGCCCCGTTGACGCAAATGGGCGGTAGGCGTGTACGGTGG
GAGGTCTATATAAGCAGAGGTCGTTTAGTGAACCGTCAGATCACTAGTAGCTTTATTGCGGTAGTTTATC
ACAGTTAAATTGCTAACGCAGTCAGTGCTCGACTGATCACAGGTAAGTATCAAGGTTACAAGACAGGTTT
AAGGAGGCCAATAGAAACTGGGCTTGTCGAGACAGAGAAGATTCTTGCGTTTCTGATAGGCACCTATTGG
TCTTACTGACATCCACTTTGCCTTTCTCTCCACAGGGAAAAAACAATTGACAAGTTTGTACAAAAAAGCA
GGCTCCGAATTCACCGGTGCCGCCACCATGGGGATCCTCCCCCCCAAGAAAAAGAGGAAGGTATCTAGAG
GCCGCAGCCGCCTTTTGGAAGATTTTCGAAACAACCGGTACCCCAATTTACAACTGCGGGAGATTGCTGG
ACATATAATGGAATTTTCCCAAGACCAGCATGGGTCCAGATTCATTCAGCTGAAACTGGAGCGTGCCACA
CCAGCTGAGCGCCAGCTTGTCTTCAATGAAATCCTCCAGGCTGCCTACCAACTCATGGTGGATGTGTTTG
GTAATTACGTCATTCAGAAGTTCTTTGAATTTGGCAGTCTTGAACAGAAGCTGGCTTTGGCAGAACGGAT
TCGAGGCCACGTCCTGTCATTGGCACTACAGATGTATGGCTGCCGTGTTATCCAGAAAGCTCTTGAGTTT
ATTCCTTCAGACCAGCAGAATGAGATGGTTCGGGAACTCCACCAACACACGGAGCAACTGGTCCAGGATC
AATACGGCAACTACGTGATTCAGCACGTGTTGGAGCACGGTAGGCCAGAGGACAAGAGTAAAATTGTCGC
CGAGATCCGGGGCAATGTTCTGGTCCTCTCTCAGCACAAATTCGCCTCCAATGTTGTGGAAAAGTGTGTG
ACCCACGCATCCAGAACTGAACGAGCTGTGCTCATCGACGAGGTTTGTACGATGAATGACGGTCCTCACT
CTGCACTTTATACAATGATGAAGGACCAGTACGCCAATTATGTTGTGCAGAAAATGATCGACGTAGCAGA
ACCCGGACAGCGCAAAATCGTGATGCACGAGCTTCACCAGCACACAGAGCAGCTGGTACAGGATCAATAT
GGAAATTATGTAATCCAACATGTACTGGAGCACGGTCGTCCTGAGGATAAAAGCAAAATTGTAGCAGAAA
TCCGAGGCAATGTACTTGTATTGAGTCAGCACAAATTTGCAAGCAATGTTGTGGAGAAGTGTGTTACTCA
CGCCTCACGTACGGAGCGCGCTGTGCTCATCGACGAGGTGTGCACCATGAACGACGGTCCCCACAGTGCC
TTATACACCATGATGAAGGACCAGTATGCCAACTACGTGGTCCAGAAGATGATTGACGTGGCGGAGCCAG
GCCAGCGGAAGATCGTCATGCATAAGATCCGGCCCCACATCGCAACTCTTCGTAAGTACACCTATGGCAA
GCACATTCTGGCCAAGCTGGAGAAGTACTACATGAAGAACGGTGTTGACTTAGGGGGGCCGGCCATGGCG
CGTAAGGTCGATCTCACCTCCTGCGATCGCGAGCCGATCCACATCCCCGGCAGCATTCAGCCGTGCGGCT
GCCTGCTAGCCTGCGACGCGCAGGCGGTGCGGATCACGCGCATTACGGAAAATGCCGGCGCGTTCTTTGG
ACGCGAAACTCCGCGGGTCGGTGAGCTACTCGCCGATTACTTCGGCGAGACCGAAGCCCATGCGCTGCGC
AACGCACTGGCGCAGTCCTCCGATCCAAAGCGACCGGCGCTGATCTTCGGTTGGCGCGACGGCCTGACCG
GCCGCACCTTCGACATCTCACTGCATCGCCATGACGGTACATCGATCATCGAGTTCGAGCCTGCGGCGGC
CGAACAGGCCGACAATCCGCTGCGGCTGACGCGGCAGATCATCGCGCGCACCAAAGAACTGAAGTCGCTC
GAAGAGATGGCCGCACGGGTGCCGCGCTATCTGCAGGCGATGCTCGGCTATCACCGCGTGATGTTGTACC
GCTTCGCGGACGACGGCTCCGGGATGGTGATCGGCGAGGCGAAGCGCAGCGACCTGGAGAGCTTTCTCGG
TCAGCACTTTCCGGCGTCGCTGGTCCCGCAGCAGGCGCGGCTACTGTACTTGAAGAACGCGATCCGCGTG
GTCTCGGATTCGCGCGGCATCAGCAGCCGGATCGTGCCCGAGCACGACGCCTCCGGCGCCGCGCTCGATC
TGTCGTTCGCGCACCTGCGCAGCATCTCGCCCTGCCATCTCGAATTTCTGCGGAACATGGGCGTCAGCGC
CTCGATGTCGCTGTCGATCATCATTGACGGCACGCTATGGGGATTGATCATCTGTCATCATTACGAGCCG
CGTGCCGTGCCGATGGCGCAGCGCGTCGCGGCCGAAATGTTCGCCGACTTCTTATCGCTGCACTTCACCG
CCGCCCACCACCAACGCTGATTAATTAAGAATTCGACCCAGCTTTCTTGTACAAAGTGGTTGATATCCAG
CACAGTGGCGGCCGCTCGAGTCTAGAGGGCCCGCGGTTCGAAGGTAAGCCTATCCCTAACCCTCTCCTCG
GTCTCGATTCTACGCGTACCGGTTAGCAATTGTTTTTTCGATGAGTTTGGACAAACCACAACTAGAATGC
AGTGAAAAAAATGCTTTATTTGTGAAATTTGTGATGCTATTGCTTTATTTGTAACCATTATAAGCTGCAA
TAAACAAGTTAACAACAACAATTGCATTCATTTTATGTTTCAGGTTCAGGGGGAGGTGTGGGAGGTTTTT
TAAAGCAAGTAAAACCTCTACAAATGTGGTACTTAAGAGGGGGAGACCAAAGGGCGAGACGTTAAGGCCT
CACGTGACATGTGAGCAAAAGGCCAGCAAAAGGCCAGGAACCGTAAAAAGGCCGCGTTGCTGGCGTTTTT
CCATAGGCTCCGCCCCCCTGACGAGCATCACAAAAATCGACGCTCAAGTCAGAGGTGGCGAAACCCGACA
GGACTATAAAGATACCAGGCGTTTCCCCCTGGAAGCTCCCTCGTGCGCTCTCCTGTTCCGACCCTGCCGC
TTACGGGATACCTGTCCGCCTTTCTCCCTTCGGGAAGCGTGGCGCTTTCTCATAGCTCACGCTGTAGGTA
TCTCAGTTCGGTGTAGGTCGTTCGCTCCAAGCTGGGCTGTGTGCACGAACCCCCCGTTCAGCCCGACCGC
TGCGCCTTATCCGGTAACTATCGTCTTGAGTCCAACCCGGTAAGACACGACTTATCGCCACTGGCAGCAG
CCACTGGTAACAGGATTAGCAGAGCGAGGTATGTAGGCGGTGCTACAGAGTTCTTGAAGTGGTGGCCTAA
CTACGGCTACACTAGAAGAACAGTATTTGGTATCTGCGCTCTGCTGAAGCCAGTTACCTTCGGAAAAAGA
GTTGGTAGCTCTTGATCCGGCAAACAAACCACCGCTGGTAGCGGTGGTTTTTTTGTTTGCAAGCAGCAGA
TTACGCGCAGAAAAAAAGGATCTCAAGAAGATCCTTTGATCTTTTCTACGGGGTCTGACGCTCAGTGGAA
CGAAAACTCACGTTAAGGGATTTTGGTCATGCCGTCTCAGAAGAACTCGTCAAGAAGGCGATAGAAGGCG
ATGCGCTGCGAATCGGGAGCGGCGATACCGTAAAGCACGAGGAAGCGGTCAGCCCATTCGCCGCCAAGCT
CTTCAGCAATATCACGGGTAGCCAACGCTATGTCCTGATAGCGGTCCGCCACACCCAGCCGGCCACAGTC
GATGAATCCAGAAAAGCGGCCATTTTCCACCATGATATTCGGCAAGCAGGCATCGCCATGGGTCACGACG
AGATCCTCGCCGTCGGGCATGCTCGCCTTGAGCCTGGCGAACAGTTCGGCTGGCGCGAGCCCCTGATGCT
CTTCGTCCAGATCATCCTGATCGACAAGACCGGCTTCCATCCGAGTACGTGCTCTCTCGATGCGATGTTT
CGCTTGGTGGTCGAATGGGCAGGTAGCCGGATCAAGCGTATGCAGCCGCCGCATTGCATCAGCCATGATG
GATACTTTCTCGGCAGGAGCAAGGTGAGATGACAGGAGATCCTGCCCCGGCACTTCGCCCAATAGCAGCC
AGTCCCTTCCCGCTTCAGTGACAACGTCGAGTACAGCTGCGCAAGGAACGCCCGTCGTGGCCAGCCACGA
TAGCCGCGCTGCCTCGTCTTGCAGTTCATTCAGGGCACCGGACAGGTCGGTCTTGACAAAAAGAACCGGG
CGCCCCTGCGCTGACAGCCGGAACACGGCGGCATCAGAGCAGCCGATTGTCTGTTGTGCCCAGTCATAGC
CGAATAGCCTCTCCACCCAAGCGGCCGGAGAACCTGCGTGCAATCCATCTTGTTCAATCATAATATTATT
GAAGCATTTATCAGGGTTCGTCTCGTCCCGGTCTCCTCCCATGCATG
Features (pLannotate 1.2.2; 13 found; start..end, strand, type, name):
    140..517     +  enhancer       CMV enhancer: human cytomegalovirus immediate early enhancer
    519..718     +  promoter       CMV promoter: human cytomegalovirus (CMV) immediate early promoter
    813..945     +  intron         chimeric intron: chimera between introns from human β-globin and immunoglobulin heavy chain genes
    960..984     +  protein_bind   attB1: mutant version of attB; recombination site for the Gateway® BP reaction BP Clonase™
    969..2231    +  CDS            PUM2 (fragment): PUM2_HUMAN - Also known as KIAA0235, PUMH2. Experimental evidence at protein level: Swiss-Prot protein existence level 1. Sequence-specific RNA-binding protein that acts as a post- transcriptional repressor by binding the 3'-UTR of mRNA targets. Binds to an RNA consensus sequence, the Pumilio Response Element (PRE), 5'- UGUANAUA-3', that is related to the Nanos Response Element (NRE) (, PubMed:21397187). Mediates post-transcriptional repression of transcripts via different mechanisms: acts via direct recruitment of the CCR4-POP2-NOT deadenylase leading to translational inhibition and mRNA degr
   2235..3167    +  CDS            iRFP670: iRFP670 is a basic (constitutively fluorescent) near ir fluorescent protein published in 2013, derived from Rhodopseudomonas palustris CGA009. It has low acid sensitivity. It requires the cofactor biliverdin for fluorescence.
   3186..3210    -  protein_bind   attB2: mutant version of attB; recombination site for the Gateway® BP reaction BP Clonase™
   3263..3304    +  CDS            V5 tag: epitope tag from simian virus 5
   3359..3440    -  polyA_signal   SV40 poly(A) signal: SV40 polyadenylation signal
   3463..3531    -  CDS            large T antigen (fragment): large T antigen from SV40 (simian virus 40)
   3638..4226    -  rep_origin     ori: high-copy-number ColE1/pMB1/pBR322/pUC origin of replication
   4307..5101    -  CDS            NeoR/KanR: aminoglycoside phosphotransferase from Tn5; aph(3')-II (or nptII); confers resistance to neomycin, kanamycin, and G418 (Geneticin®)
   5102..5128    -  promoter       AmpR promoter (fragment): bla
