[The description below was written by a language model from this plasmid's Addgene catalogue record and pLannotate feature annotations shown in this document.]
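Description:
pAC11002-pmax-PUF9R_iRFP670 is a mammalian expression plasmid of about 5.2 kb built on the Lonza pmax backbone. It is maintained in E. coli through a high-copy ColE1/pUC-type origin and selected with kanamycin. Resistance comes from a Tn5 aminoglycoside phosphotransferase (NeoR/KanR) gene, which sits next to a fragment of the bla promoter. No dedicated mammalian promoter is annotated for this marker, so the record supports bacterial selection only.

The expression cassette uses the human cytomegalovirus immediate-early enhancer and promoter, followed by a chimeric β-globin/immunoglobulin intron that generally improves transcript processing and expression. Downstream is the synthetic PUF9R-iRFP670 open reading frame, flanked by attB1 and attB2 sites, which indicates the insert was introduced by Gateway recombination. The N-terminal portion is annotated by homology as a fragment of human PUM2. This reflects a Pumilio/PUF-type RNA-binding domain, a modular repeat scaffold that recognises a short RNA motif in a sequence-specific manner. The record does not state which sequence the "9R" variant recognises. The domain is fused to iRFP670, a near-infrared fluorescent protein derived from Rhodopseudomonas palustris that needs biliverdin as a cofactor. A V5 epitope sequence is annotated beyond attB2, but the record does not show whether it is translated in frame with the fusion. The cassette ends with an SV40 polyadenylation signal.

The stated purpose is simply expression of PUF9R-iRFP670. The associated publication concerns CRISPR-mediated multiplexed live-cell imaging of nonrepetitive genomic loci, which suggests the fusion serves as a fluorescent reporter recruited to PUF-binding sites on guide RNA scaffolds. That role is inferred from the publication title and is not stated in the record.
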