Addgene plasmid #183209: pAC11002-pmax-PUF9R_iRFP670
Purpose: Expression vector for PUF9R-iRFP670
Depositing lab: Albert Cheng. Publication: CRISPR-mediated multiplexed live cell imaging of nonrepetitive genomic loci with one guide RNA per locus. Clow PA, Du M, Jillette N, Taghbalout A, Zhu JJ, Cheng AW. Nat Commun. 2022 Apr 6;13(1):1871. doi: 10.1038/s41467-022-29343-z. PubMed 35387989.
Backbone
  Vector backbone: pmax
  Backbone manufacturer: Lonza
  Vector type: Mammalian Expression
Growth in bacteria
  Bacterial resistance: Kanamycin, 50 μg/mL
  Growth temperature: 37°C
  Growth strain: DH5alpha
  Copy number: Unknown
Gene/Insert
  Gene/Insert name: PUF9R-iRFP670
  Species: Synthetic
Terms and licenses: Academic/Nonprofit Terms; Industry Terms: Not Available to Industry
Depositor comments: Please visit https://www.biorxiv.org/content/10.1101/2020.03.03.974923v2.full for bioRxiv preprint.
How to cite: pAC11002-pmax-PUF9R_iRFP670 was a gift from Albert Cheng (Addgene plasmid # 183209)
